Addgene plasmid #24252: pGSTag BimL (S44A)
Depositing lab: Roger Davis. Depositing organization: University of Massachusetts, Worcester. Publication: JNK phosphorylation of Bim-related members of the Bcl2 family induces Bax-dependent apoptosis. Lei K, Davis RJ. Proc Natl Acad Sci U S A. 2003 Mar 4. 100(5):2432-7. 10.1073/pnas.0438011100 PubMed 12591950.
Backbone
  Vector backbone: pGSTag
  Backbone size w/o insert (bp): 5057
  Vector type: Bacterial Expression
Growth in bacteria
  Bacterial resistance: Ampicillin, 100 μg/mL
  Growth temperature: 37°C
  Growth strain: DH5alpha
  Copy number: High Copy
Gene/Insert
  Gene/Insert name: BimL(S44A) (alt name: BCL2-like 11)
  Species: H. sapiens (human)
  Insert size (bp): 436
  Mutation: Changed Serine 44 to Alanine
  Entrez Gene: BCL2L11 (a.k.a. BAM, BIM, BOD)
  Tag / fusion protein: Gst (N terminal on backbone)
  Cloning method: Restriction Enzyme; 5′ cloning site Bam HI (not destroyed); 3′ cloning site xho 1 (not destroyed)
  Sequencing primers: 5′ pGex 5'; 3′ pGex 3'
Terms and licenses: Academic/Nonprofit Terms; Industry Terms: Not Available to Industry
How to cite: pGSTag BimL (S44A) was a gift from Roger Davis (Addgene plasmid # 24252 ; http://n2t.net/addgene:24252 ; RRID:Addgene_24252)
