[The description below was written by a language model from this plasmid's Addgene catalogue record.]
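Description:
pGSTag BimL (S44A) is a bacterial expression plasmid built on the pGSTag backbone (about 5.1 kb without insert), a vector that supplies glutathione S-transferase as an N-terminal fusion partner. It is maintained in E. coli as a high-copy plasmid under ampicillin selection. The record does not state the promoter driving expression or the origin of replication, and no feature table is provided, although the use of pGEX-type sequencing primers indicates that the cloning region resembles that of the pGEX family of GST fusion vectors.

The insert is a roughly 436 bp human cDNA encoding BimL, the "long" isoform of the pro-apoptotic BH3-only Bcl2 family member encoded by BCL2L11 (also called BIM or BOD). It was placed between BamHI and XhoI sites, both of which remain intact, so the coding fragment can be excised or transferred. The sequence carries a point mutation replacing serine 44 with alanine, which removes a potential phosphoacceptor residue.

The construct yields a GST-BimL(S44A) fusion protein that can be produced in bacteria and captured on glutathione affinity resin. Given that the associated study concerns JNK phosphorylation of Bim-related proteins and its role in Bax-dependent apoptosis, the construct is most plausibly used as a non-phosphorylatable substrate control, for example for comparison with wild-type GST-BimL in kinase assays that map phosphorylation sites, or in binding studies. The record itself does not spell out a specific application.
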