>Addgene plasmid #24252 | pGSTag BimL (S44A) | addgene partial sequence | sequence record 30549 | 24252 with pGEX-5
ATGGACTGGTTCGCGTGGATCTGCAGAACGTCGCGAAATTCTGAGCCGTCGTCCGAGTTACCGTAAAGGA
TCCGCAAAGCAACCTTCTGATGTAAGTTCTGAGTGTGACCGAGAAGGTAGACAATTGCAGCCTGCGGAGA
GGCCTCCCCAGCTCAGACCTGGGGCCCCTACCTCCCTACAGACAGAGCCACAAGACAGGGCCCCAGCACC
CATGAGTTGTGACAAATCAACACAAACCCCAAGTCCTCCTTGCCAGGCCTTCAACCACTATCTCAGTGCA
ATGGCTTCCATGAGGCAGGCTGAACCTGCAGATATGCGCCCAGAGATATGGATCGCCCAAGAGTTGCGGC
GTATCGGAGACGAGTTTAACGCTTACTATGCAAGGAGGGTATTTTTGAATAATTACCAAGCAGCCGAAGA
CCACCCACGAATGGTTATCTTACGACTGTTACGTTACATTGTCCGCCTGGTGTGGAGAATGCATTGAGAA
TTCTAGACTCCATGGGTCGACTCGAGCTCAAGCTTAATTCATCGTGACTGACTGACGATCTGCCTCGCGC
GTTTCGGTGATGACGGTGAAAACCTCTGACACATGCAGCTCCCGGAGACGGTCACAGCTTGTCTGTAAGC
GGATGCCGGGAGCAGACAAGCCCGTCAGGGCGCGTCAGCGGGTGTTGGCGGGTGTCGGGGCGCAGCCATG
ACCCAGTCACGTAGCGATAGCGGAGTGTATAATTCTTGAAGACGAAAGGGCCTCGTGATACGCCTATTTT
TATAGGTTAATGTCATGATAATAA
